>Addgene plasmid #174577 | pICSL01003 | addgene full sequence | sequence record 343538 | Addgene NGS Result
CGCCCAATACGCAAACCGCCTCTCCCCGCGCGTTGGCCGATTCATTAATCACTGTGGTCTCATTCGTTGT
CTTCGCAGCTGGCACGACAGGTTTCCCGACTGGAAAGCGGGCAGTGAGCGCAACGCAATTAATGTGAGTT
AGCTCACTCATTAGGCACCCCAGGCTTTACACTTTATGCTTCCGGCTCGTATGTTGTGTGGAATTGTGAG
CGGATAACAATTTCACACAGGAAACAGCTATGACCATGATTACGCCAAGCTTGCATGCCTGCAGGTCGAC
TCTAGAGGATCCCCGGGTACCGAGCTCGAATTCACTGGCCGTCGTTTTACAACGTCGTGACTGGGAAAAC
CCTGGCGTTACCCAACTTAATCGCCTTGCAGCACATCCCCCTTTCGCCAGCTGGCGTAATAGCGAAGAGG
CCCGCACCGATCGCCCTTCCCAACAGTTGCGCAGCCTGAATGGCGAATGGCGCCTGATGCGGTATTTTCT
CCTTACGCATCTGTGCGGTATTTCACACCGCATATGGTGCACTCTCAGTACAATCTGCTCTGATGCCGCA
TAGTTAAGCCAGCCCCGACACCCGCCAACACCCGCTGACGCGCCCTGACGGGCTTGTCTGCTCCCGGCAT
CCGCTTACAGACAAGCTGTGACGAAGACAAGCTTTGAGACCACGTGGCTCTTCAGTGGACGAAAGGGCCT
CGTGATACGCCTATTTTTATAGGTTAATGTCATGATAATAATGGTTTCTTAGACGTCAGGTGGCACTTTT
CGGGGAAATGTGCGCGGAACCCCTATTTGTTTATTTTTCTAAATACATTCAAATATGTATCCGCTCATGA
GACAATAACCCTGATAAATGCTTCAATAATATTGAAAAAGGAAGAGTATGCGCTCACGCAACTGGTCCAG
AACCTTGACCGAACGCAGCGGTGGTAACGGCGCAGTGGCGGTTTTCATGGCTTGTTATGACTGTTTTTTT
TTGGGGTACAGTCTATGCCTCGGGCATCCAAGCAGCAAGCGCGTTACGCCGTGGGTCGATGTTTGATGTT
ATGGAGCAGCAACGATGTTACGCAGCAGGGCAGTCGCCCTAAAACAAAGTTAAACATCATGAGGGAAGCG
GTGATCGCCGAAGTATCGACTCAACTATCAGAGGTAGTTGGCGTCATCGAGCGCCATCTCGAACCGACGT
TGCTGGCCGTACATTTGTACGGCTCCGCAGTGGATGGCGGCCTGAAGCCACACAGCGATATTGATTTGCT
GGTTACGGTGACCGTAAGGCTTGATGAAACAACGCGGCGAGCTTTGATCAACGACCTTTTGGAAACTTCG
GCTTCCCCTGGAGAGAGCGAGATTCTCCGCGCTGTAGAAGTCACCATTGTTGTGCACGACGACATCATTC
CGTGGCGTTATCCAGCTAAGCGCGAACTGCAATTTGGAGAATGGCAGCGCAATGACATTCTTGCAGGTAT
CTTCGAGCCAGCCACGATCGACATTGATCTGGCTATCTTGCTGACAAAAGCAAGAGAACATAGCGTTGCC
TTGGTAGGTCCAGCGGCGGAGGAACTCTTTGATCCGGTTCCTGAACAGGATCTATTTGAGGCGCTAAATG
AAACCTTAACGCTATGGAACTCGCCGCCCGACTGGGCTGGCGATGAGCGAAATGTAGTGCTTACGTTGTC
CCGCATTTGGTACAGCGCAGTAACCGGCAAAATCGCGCCGAAGGATGTCGCTGCCGACTGGGCAATGGAG
CGCCTGCCGGCCCAGTATCAGCCCGTCATACTTGAAGCTAGACAGGCTTATCTTGGACAAGAAGAAGATC
GCTTGGCCTCGCGCGCAGATCAGTTGGAAGAATTTGTCCATTACGTAAAAGGCGAGATCACCAAGGTAGT
CGGCAAATAACTGTCAGACCAAGTTTACTCATATATACTTTAGATTGATTTAAAACTTCATTTTTAATTT
AAAAGGATCTAGGTGAAGATCCTTTTTGATAATCTCATGACCAAAATCCCTTAACGTGAGTTTTCGTTCC
ACTGAGCGTCAGACCCCGTAGAAAAGATCAAAGGATCTTCTTGAGATCCTTTTTTTCTGCGCGTAATCTG
CTGCTTGCAAACAAAAAAACCACCGCTACCAGCGGTGGTTTGTTTGCCGGATCAAGAGCTACCAACTCTT
TTTCCGAAGGTAACTGGCTTCAGCAGAGCGCAGATACCAAATACTGTTCTTCTAGTGTAGCCGTAGTTAG
GCCACCACTTCAAGAACTCTGTAGCACCGCCTACATACCTCGCTCTGCTAATCCTGTTACCAGTGGCTGC
TGCCAGTGGCGATAAGTCGTGTCTTACCGGGTTGGACTCAAGACGATAGTTACCGGATAAGGCGCAGCGG
TCGGGCTGAACGGGGGGTTCGTGCACACAGCCCAGCTTGGAGCGAACGACCTACACCGAACTGAGATACC
TACAGCGTGAGCTATGAGAAAGCGCCACGCTTCCCGAAGGGAGAAAGGCGGACAGGTATCCGGTAAGCGG
CAGGGTCGGAACAGGAGAGCGCACGAGGGAGCTTCCAGGGGGAAACGCCTGGTATCTTTATAGTCCTGTC
GGGTTTCGCCACCTCTGACTTGAGCGTCGATTTTTGTGATGCTCGTCAGGGGGGCGGAGCCTATGGAAAA
ACGCCAGCAACGCGGCCTTTTTACGGTTCCTGGCCTTTTGCTGGCCTTTTGCTCACATGTTCTTTCCTGC
GTTATCCCCTGATTCTGTGGATAACCGTATTACCGCCTTTGAGTGAGCTGATACCGCTCGCCGCAGCCGA
ACGACCGAGCGCAGCGAGTCAGTGAGCGAGGAAGCGGAAGAG
Features (pLannotate 1.2.2; 13 found; start..end, strand, type, name):
     75..117     +  CDS            lacI (fragment): lac repressor; lacI; The lac repressor binds to the lac operator to inhibit transcription in E. coli. This inhibition can be relieved by adding lactose or isopropyl-β-D-thiogalactopyranoside (IPTG).
    130..151     +  protein_bind   CAP binding site: CAP binding activates transcription in the presence of cAMP. E. coli catabolite activator protein
    166..196     +  promoter       lac promoter: promoter for the E. coli lac operon
    204..220     +  protein_bind   lac operator: The lac repressor binds to the lac operator to inhibit transcription in E. coli. This inhibition can be relieved by adding lactose or isopropyl-β-D-thiogalactopyranoside (IPTG). lac repressor encoded by lacI
    257..313     -  misc_feature   MCS: pUC18/19 multiple cloning site
    310..467     +  CDS            lacZα (fragment): LacZα fragment of β-galactosidase; lacZ fragment
    473..572     -  misc_feature   bom (fragment): basis of mobility region from pBR322
    783..887     +  promoter       AmpR promoter: bla
    878..958     -  CDS            int (fragment): INT2_ECOLX - Protein inferred from homology: Swiss-Prot protein existence level 3. Putative integrase believed to be involved in the insertion of antibiotic resistance genes into plasmids and transposons. From Escherichia coli.
   1046..1102    +  CDS            GmR (fragment): gentamycin acetyltransferase; aacC1; confers resistance to gentamycin
   1109..1897    +  CDS            aadA: S3AD_ECOLX - Experimental evidence at protein level: Swiss-Prot protein existence level 1. Mediates bacterial resistance to the antibiotics streptomycin and spectinomycin. From Escherichia coli.
   2071..2659    +  rep_origin     ori: high-copy-number ColE1/pMB1/pBR322/pUC origin of replication
   2842..49      +  CDS            lacI (fragment) (across the origin): lac repressor; lacI; The lac repressor binds to the lac operator to inhibit transcription in E. coli. This inhibition can be relieved by adding lactose or isopropyl-β-D-thiogalactopyranoside (IPTG).
