[The description below was written by a language model from this plasmid's Addgene catalogue record and pLannotate feature annotations shown in this document.]
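Description:
pICSL01003 is a small (about 2.8 kb) empty acceptor plasmid for synthetic biology, catalogued as a Level 0 acceptor for creating C-tag modules and built on the pUAP1 backbone. In hierarchical modular cloning systems, Level 0 plasmids hold individual standardised parts, so this vector is intended to receive a sequence encoding a C-terminal tag and turn it into a reusable module for later assembly into transcription units. The record lists no insert. It also does not state which restriction enzymes or overhangs define the cloning site, and no such sites appear in the feature table.

The plasmid is maintained in E. coli at high copy through a ColE1/pMB1/pUC-type origin of replication. It is selected with spectinomycin through a full-length aadA gene, which encodes an aminoglycoside adenylyltransferase conferring streptomycin and spectinomycin resistance. An AmpR (bla) promoter lies upstream of this marker. Short integrase and gentamicin acetyltransferase fragments also lie upstream and appear to be non-functional remnants carried along with the resistance cassette.

The remaining annotated region is a lac-derived cassette: a CAP binding site, lac promoter and lac operator, followed by a pUC18/19-type multiple cloning site and a lacZα fragment. In acceptor vectors of this kind, such a cassette typically serves as a blue/white screening dropout that is replaced by the incoming part, although the record does not say so explicitly. Short lacI fragments and a partial bom region from pBR322 are also detected and appear to be backbone leftovers rather than functional elements.
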