Addgene plasmid #174577: pICSL01003
Purpose: (Empty Backbone) Level 0 Acceptor for creating C-tag modules
Depositing lab: Mark Banfield. Depositing organization: John Innes Centre.
Backbone
  Vector backbone: pUAP1
  Vector type: Synthetic Biology
Growth in bacteria
  Bacterial resistance: Spectinomycin, 50 μg/mL
  Growth temperature: 37°C
  Growth strain: DH5alpha
  Copy number: High Copy
Gene/Insert
  Gene/Insert name: None
Terms and licenses: Academic/Nonprofit Terms; Industry Terms: Not Available to Industry
How to cite: pICSL01003 was a gift from Mark Banfield (Addgene plasmid # 174577 ; http://n2t.net/addgene:174577 ; RRID:Addgene_174577)
